Addgene plasmid #15025: TOPOII Pdx1 (DM#260)
Depositing lab: Douglas Melton. Depositing organization: Harvard University.
Backbone
  Vector backbone: pCRII-TOPO
  Backbone manufacturer: Invitrogen
  Backbone size w/o insert (bp): 4000
  Vector type: Bacterial Expression
  Selectable markers: Neomycin (select with G418)
Growth in bacteria
  Bacterial resistance: Ampicillin, 100 μg/mL
  Growth temperature: 37°C
  Growth strain: DH5alpha
  Copy number: High Copy
Gene/Insert
  Gene/Insert name: Pdx1
  Species: M. musculus (mouse)
  Insert size (bp): 1782
  Entrez Gene: Pdx1 (a.k.a. IDX-1, IPF-1, Ipf1, Mody4, STF-1, pdx-1)
  Cloning method: Restriction Enzyme; 5′ cloning site SpeI (unknown if destroyed); 3′ cloning site ApaI (unknown if destroyed)
  Sequencing primers: 5′ Sp6; 3′ T7
Terms and licenses: Academic/Nonprofit Terms; Industry Terms: Not Available to Industry
Depositor comments: To make antisense probe: Cut with NotI and transcribe with Sp6 polymerase.
How to cite: TOPOII Pdx1 (DM#260) was a gift from Douglas Melton (Addgene plasmid # 15025 ; http://n2t.net/addgene:15025 ; RRID:Addgene_15025)
