[The description below was written by a language model from this plasmid's Addgene catalogue record.]
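Description:
TOPOII Pdx1 (DM#260) is a bacterial cloning and in vitro transcription plasmid built on Invitrogen's pCRII-TOPO backbone (about 4 kb), carrying a 1,782 bp insert from the mouse Pdx1 gene. Pdx1, also known as Ipf1, IDX-1 or STF-1, encodes a homeodomain transcription factor associated with pancreas development and beta-cell identity. The insert is recorded as cloned between SpeI at the 5′ end and ApaI at the 3′ end, although the record does not say whether these sites survived cloning. It also does not say whether the fragment is a full-length cDNA, a partial cDNA or includes untranslated regions. The plasmid is maintained at high copy in E. coli under ampicillin selection. The catalogue additionally lists a neomycin/G418 marker, which most likely reflects the kanamycin/neomycin resistance gene in the pCRII backbone. The record describes no mammalian expression use.

The insert is flanked by the opposing SP6 and T7 phage promoters of the vector, which are also listed as the sequencing primer sites. These allow run-off RNA to be transcribed from either strand after the plasmid is linearised. According to the depositor's note, linearising with NotI and transcribing with SP6 polymerase yields the antisense strand. The construct's main purpose is therefore to serve as a template for antisense riboprobes against Pdx1 mRNA, for example for in situ hybridisation. No promoter for expressing Pdx1 protein in bacteria or eukaryotic cells is recorded, so despite the "bacterial expression" classification it is best regarded as a probe template and a source of the cloned Pdx1 fragment. No feature table was supplied, so element positions and orientations cannot be confirmed beyond the catalogue fields.
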