>Addgene plasmid #15025 | TOPOII Pdx1 (DM#260) | addgene partial sequence | sequence record 21590 | T7 5'-TAATACGACTCACTATAGGG-3'
CGGCCGCCAGTGTGATGGATATCTGCAGAATTCGCCCTTCCATGAACAGTGAGGAGCAGTACTACGCGGC
CACACAGCTCTACAAGGACCCGTGCGCATTCCAGAGGGGCCCGGTGCCAGAGTTCAGCGCTAACCCCCCT
GCGTGCCTGTACATGGGCCGCCAGCCCCCACCTCCGCCGCCACCCCAGTTTACAAGCTCGCTGGGATCAC
TGGAGCAGGGAAGTCCTCCGGACATCTCCCCATACGAAGTGCCCCCGCTCGCCTCCGACGACCCGGCTGG
CGCTCACCTCCACCACCACCTTCCAGCTCAGCTCGGGCTCGCCCATCCACCTCCCGGACCTTTCCCGTAT
GGAACCGAGCCTGGGGGCCTGGAAGAGCCCAACCGCGTCCAGCTCCCTTTCCCGTGGATGAAATCCACCA
AAGCTCACGCGTGGAAAGGCCAGTGGGCAGGAGGTGCTTACACAGCGGAACCCGAGGAAAACAAGAGGAC
CCGTACTGCCTACACCCGGGCGCAGCTGCTGGAGCTGGAGAAGGAATTCTTATTTAACAAATACATCTCC
CGGCCCCGCCGGGTGGAGCTGGCAGTGATGTTGAACTTGACCGAGAGACACATCAAAATCTGGTTCCAAA
ACCGTCGCATGAAGTGGAAAAAAGAGGAAGATAAGAAACGTAGTAGCGGGACCCCGAGTGGGGGCGGTGG
GGGCGAAGAGCCGGAACAAGATTGTGCGGTGACCTCGGGCGAGGAGCTGCTGGCAGTGCCACCGCTGCAC
CCTCCGGAGGTGCCGTGCCCCCAGGCGTCCC
